>Addgene plasmid #120528 | CMV-Lin28a-as | addgene full sequence | sequence record 233984 | Addgene NGS Result
ATTTAAGCTACAACAAGGCAAGGCTTGACCGACAATTGCATGAAGAATCTGCTTAGGGTTAGGCGTTTTG
CGCTGCTTCGCGATGTACGGGCCAGATATACGCGTTGACATTGATTATTGACTAGTTATTAATAGTAATC
AATTACGGGGTCATTAGTTCATAGCCCATATATGGAGTTCCGCGTTACATAACTTACGGTAAATGGCCCG
CCTGGCTGACCGCCCAACGACCCCCGCCCATTGACGTCAATAATGACGTATGTTCCCATAGTAACGCCAA
TAGGGACTTTCCATTGACGTCAATGGGTGGAGTATTTACGGTAAACTGCCCACTTGGCAGTACATCAAGT
GTATCATATGCCAAGTACGCCCCCTATTGACGTCAATGACGGTAAATGGCCCGCCTGGCATTATGCCCAG
TACATGACCTTATGGGACTTTCCTACTTGGCAGTACATCTACGTATTAGTCATCGCTATTACCATGGTGA
TGCGGTTTTGGCAGTACATCAATGGGCGTGGATAGCGGTTTGACTCACGGGGATTTCCAAGTCTCCACCC
CATTGACGTCAATGGGAGTTTGTTTTGGCACCAAAATCAACGGGACTTTCCAAAATGTCGTAACAACTCC
GCCCCATTGACGCAAATGGGCGGTAGGCGTGTACGGTGGGAGGTCTATATAAGCAGAGCTCTCTGGCTAA
CTAGAGAACCCACTGCTTACTGGCTTATCGAAATTAATACGACTCACTATAGGGAGACCCAAGCTGGCTA
GCGTTTAAACGGGCCCTCTAGACTCGAGCGGCCGCGGAGTTTAAGGAAAGAGGCATCAATCTGCAGAGTG
GAGAAAGTGGGGGTAAGGGTGGGTTGCGTGGGTAGCTTGCACTGCCGTGTCTCAGGCCGGGGTTCCCAGT
GTCACCCTGTCTTTCCTTGGAGGGAAGGAAAGGATGAGACAAAGGAACTCCTACCACACTCTATCTGAAA
GCAAGTGAAGGCTTTTGTGGGGAGGAACCACCCTAGAACCCGAGGCTTTGCCAAGTGGCTGGGCTAGGGA
AGTTCTTTTGTAGAAGGCTGTGTGATATTTCCCTTGCCAGACGGGAAGCGAAACAAGTGTCAAACCGCGG
CCGCCACTGTGCTGGATATCTGCAGAATTCCACCACACTGGACTAGTGGATCCGAGCTCGGTACCAAGCT
TAAGTTTAAACCGCTGATCAGCCTCGACTGTGCCTTCTAGTTGCCAGCCATCTGTTGTTTGCCCCTCCCC
CGTGCCTTCCTTGACCCTGGAAGGTGCCACTCCCACTGTCCTTTCCTAATAAAATGAGGAAATTGCATCG
CATTGTCTGAGTAGGTGTCATTCTATTCTGGGGGGTGGGGTGGGGCAGGACAGCAAGGGGGAGGATTGGG
AAGACAATAGCAGGCATGCTGGGGATGCGGTGGGCTCTATGGCTTCTGAGGCGGAAAGAACCAGCTGGGG
CTCTAGGGGGTATCCCC
[124 nt withheld, positions 1488-1611]
C
[91 nt withheld, positions 1613-1703]
A
[49 nt withheld, positions 1705-1753]
CCTTTGACGTTGGAGTCCACGTTCTTT
[37 nt withheld, positions 1781-1817]
ACCCTATCTCGGTCTATTCTTTTGATTTATAAGGGATTTTGCCGATTTCGGCCTATTGGTTAAAAAATGA
GCTGATTTAACAAAAATTTAACGCGAATTAATTCTGTGGAATGTGTGTCAGTTAGGGTGTGGAAAGTCCC
CAGGCTCCCCAGCAGGCAGAAGTATGCAAAGCATGCATCTCAATTAGTCAGCAACCAGGTGTGGAAAGTC
CCCAGGCTCCCCAGCAGGCAGAAGTATGCAAAGCATGCATCTCAATTAGTCAGCAACCATAGTCCCGCCC
CTAACTCCGCCCATCCCGCCCCTAACTCCGCCCAGTTCCGCCCATTCTCCGCCCCATGGCTGACTAATTT
TTTTTATTTATGCAGAGGCCGAGGCCGCCTCTGCCTCTGAGCTATTCCAGAAGTAGTGAGGAGGCTTTTT
TGGAGGCCTAGGCTTTTGCAAAAAGCTCCCGGGAGCTTGTATATCCATTTTCGGATCTGATCAAGAGACA
GGATGAGGATCGTTTCGCATGATTGAACAAGATGGATTGCACGCAGGTTCTCCGGCCGCTTGGGTGGAGA
GGCTATTCGGCTATGACTGGGCACAACAGACAATCGGCTGCTCTGATGCCGCCGTGTTCCGGCTGTCAGC
GCAGGGGCGCCCGGTTCTTTTTGTCAAGACCGACCTGTCCGGTGCCCTGAATGAACTGCAGGACGAGGCA
GCGCGGCTATCGTGGCTGGCCACGACGGGCGTTCCTTGCGCAGCTGTGCTCGACGTTGTCACTGAAGCGG
GAAGGGACTGGCTGCTATTGGGCGAAGTGCCGGGGCAGGATCTCCTGTCATCTCACCTTGCTCCTGCCGA
GAAAGTATCCATCATGGCTGATGCAATGCGGCGGCTGCATACGCTTGATCCGGCTACCTGCCCATTCGAC
CACCAAGCGAAACATCGCATCGAGCGAGCACGTACTCGGATGGAAGCCGGTCTTGTCGATCAGGATGATC
TGGACGAAGAGCATCAGGGGCTCGCGCCAGCCGAACTGTTCGCCAGGCTCAAGGCGCGCATGCCCGACGG
CGAGGATCTCGTCGTGACCCATGGCGATGCCTGCTTGCCGAATATCATGGTGGAAAATGGCCGCTTTTCT
GGATTCATCGACTGTGGCCGGCTGGGTGTGGCGGACCGCTATCAGGACATAGCGTTGGCTACCCGTGATA
TTGCTGAAGAGCTTGGCGGCGAATGGGCTGACCGCTTCCTCGTGCTTTACGGTATCGCCGCTCCCGATTC
GCAGCGCATCGCCTTCTATCGCCTTCTTGACGAGTTCTTCTGAGCGGGACTCTGGGGTTCGAAATGACCG
ACCAAGCGACGCCCAACCTGCCATCACGAGATTTCGATTCCACCGCCGCCTTCTATGAAAGGTTGGGCTT
CGGAATCGTTTTCCGGGACGCCGGCTGGATGATCCTCCAGCGCGGGGATCTCATGCTGGAGTTCTTCGCC
CACCCCAACTTGTTTATTGCAGCTTATAATGGTTACAAATAAAGCAATAGCATCACAAATTTCACAAATA
AAGCATTTTTTTCACTGCATTCTAGTTGTGGTTTGTCCAAACTCATCAATGTATCTTATCATGTCTGTAT
ACCGTCGACCTCTAGCTAGAGCTTGGCGTAATCATGGTCATAGCTGTTTCCTGTGTGAAATTGTTATCCG
CTCACAATTCCACACAACATACGAGCCGGAAGCATAAAGTGTAAAGCCTGGGGTGCCTAATGAGTGAGCT
AACTCACATTAATTGCGTTGCGCTCACTGCCCGCTTTCCAGTCGGGAAACCTGTCGTGCCAGCTGCATTA
ATGAATCGGCCAACGCGCGGGGAGAGGCGGTTTGCGTATTGGGCGCTCTTCCGCTTCCTCGCTCACTGAC
TCGCTGCGCTCGGTCGTTCGGCTGCGGCGAGCGGTATCAGCTCACTCAAAGGCGGTAATACGGTTATCCA
CAGAATCAGGGGATAACGCAGGAAAGAACATGTGAGCAAAAGGCCAGCAAAAGGCCAGGAACCGTAAAAA
GGCCGCGTTGCTGGCGTTTTTCCATAGGCTCCGCCCCCCTGACGAGCATCACAAAAATCGACGCTCAAGT
CAGAGGTGGCGAAACCCGACAGGACTATAAAGATACCAGGCGTTTCCCCCTGGAAGCTCCCTCGTGCGCT
CTCCTGTTCCGACCCTGCCGCTTACCGGATACCTGTCCGCCTTTCTCCCTTCGGGAAGCGTGGCGCTTTC
TCATAGCTCACGCTGTAGGTATCTCAGTTCGGTGTAGGTCGTTCGCTCCAAGCTGGGCTGTGTGCACGAA
CCCCCCGTTCAGCCCGACCGCTGCGCCTTATCCGGTAACTATCGTCTTGAGTCCAACCCGGTAAGACACG
ACTTATCGCCACTGGCAGCAGCCACTGGTAACAGGATTAGCAGAGCGAGGTATGTAGGCGGTGCTACAGA
GTTCTTGAAGTGGTGGCCTAACTACGGCTACACTAGAAGAACAGTATTTGGTATCTGCGCTCTGCTGAAG
CCAGTTACCTTCGGAAAAAGAGTTGGTAGCTCTTGATCCGGCAAACAAACCACCGCTGGTAGCGGTGGTT
TTTTTGTTTGCAAGCAGCAGATTACGCGCAGAAAAAAAGGATCTCAAGAAGATCCTTTGATCTTTTCTAC
GGGGTCTGACGCTCAGTGGAACGAAAACTCACGTTAAGGGATTTTGGTCATGAGATTATCAAAAAGGATC
TTCACCTAGATCCTTTTAAATTAAAAATGAAGTTTTAAATCAATCTAAAGTATATATGAGTAAACTTGGT
CTGACAGTTACCAATGCTTAATCAGTGAGGCACCTATCTCAGCGATCTGTCTATTTCGTTCATCCATAGT
TGCCTGACTCCCCGTCGTGTAGATAACTACGATACGGGAGGGCTTACCATCTGGCCCCAGTGCTGCAATG
ATACCGCGAGACCCACGCTCACCGGCTCCAGATTTATCAGCAATAAACCAGCCAGCCGGAAGGGCCGAGC
GCAGAAGTGGTCCTGCAACTTTATCCGCCTCCATCCAGTCTATTAATTGTTGCCGGGAAGCTAGAGTAAG
TAGTTCGCCAGTTAATAGTTTGCGCAACGTTGTTGCCATTGCTACAGGCATCGTGGTGTCACGCTCGTCG
TTTGGTATGGCTTCATTCAGCTCCGGTTCCCAACGATCAAGGCGAGTTACATGATCCCCCATGTTGTGCA
AAAAAGCGGTTAGCTCCTTCGGTCCTCCGATCGTTGTCAGAAGTAAGTTGGCCGCAGTGTTATCACTCAT
GGTTATGGCAGCACTGCATAATTCTCTTACTGTCATGCCATCCGTAAGATGCTTTTCTGTGACTGGTGAG
TACTCAACCAAGTCATTCTGAGAATAGTGTATGCGGCGACCGAGTTGCTCTTGCCCGGCGTCAATACGGG
ATAATACCGCGCCACATAGCAGAACTTTAAAAGTGCTCATCATTGGAAAACGTTCTTCGGGGCGAAAACT
CTCAAGGATCTTACCGCTGTTGAGATCCAGTTCGATGTAACCCACTCGTGCACCCAACTGATCTTCAGCA
TCTTTTACTTTCACCAGCGTTTCTGGGTGAGCAAAAACAGGAAGGCAAAATGCCGCAAAAAAGGGAATAA
GGGCGACACGGAAATGTTGAATACTCATACTCTTCCTTTTTCAATATTATTGAAGCATTTATCAGGGTTA
TTGTCTCATGAGCGGATACATATTTGAATGTATTTAGAAAAATAAACAAATAGGGGTTCCGCGCACATTT
CCCCGAAAAGTGCCACCTGACGTCGACGGATCGGGAGATCTCCCGATCCCCTATGGTGCACTCTCAGTAC
AATCTGCTCTGATGCCGCATAGTTAAGCCAGTATCTGCTCCCTGCTTGTGTGTTGGAGGTCGCTGAGTAG
TGCGCGAGCAAA
Features (pLannotate 1.2.2; 19 found; start..end, strand, type, name):
    107..486     +  enhancer       CMV enhancer: human cytomegalovirus immediate early enhancer
    487..690     +  promoter       CMV promoter: human cytomegalovirus (CMV) immediate early promoter
    686..719     +  LTR            5' LTR (truncated) (fragment): truncated 5' long terminal repeat (LTR) from HIV-1
    735..753     +  promoter       T7 promoter: promoter for bacteriophage T7 RNA polymerase
   1218..1442    +  polyA_signal   bGH poly(A) signal: bovine growth hormone polyadenylation signal
   1446..1467    +  promoter       SV40 promoter (fragment): SV40 enhancer and early promoter
   1488..1916    +  rep_origin     f1 ori (sequence partly withheld): f1 bacteriophage origin of replication; arrow indicates direction of (+) strand synthesis
   1930..2259    +  promoter       SV40 promoter: SV40 enhancer and early promoter
   2326..3117    +  CDS            neo: KKA2_KLEPN - Also known as kan, nptII. Experimental evidence at protein level: Swiss-Prot protein existence level 1. Resistance to kanamycin, neomycin, paromomycin, ribostamycin, butirosin and gentamicin B. From Klebsiella pneumoniae.
   3141..3299    +  CDS            ble (fragment): BLE_KLEPN - Experimental evidence at protein level: Swiss-Prot protein existence level 1. Binding protein with a strong affinity to the bleomycin family of antibiotics. Binds to CL990; an antimitotic-antibiotic compound. From Klebsiella pneumoniae.
   3294..3415    +  polyA_signal   SV40 poly(A) signal: SV40 polyadenylation signal
   3488..3504    -  protein_bind   lac operator: The lac repressor binds to the lac operator to inhibit transcription in E. coli. This inhibition can be relieved by adding lactose or isopropyl-β-D-thiogalactopyranoside (IPTG). lac repressor encoded by lacI
   3512..3542    -  promoter       lac promoter: promoter for the E. coli lac operon
   3557..3578    -  protein_bind   CAP binding site: CAP binding activates transcription in the presence of cAMP. E. coli catabolite activator protein
   3591..3683    -  CDS            lacI (fragment): lac repressor; lacI; The lac repressor binds to the lac operator to inhibit transcription in E. coli. This inhibition can be relieved by adding lactose or isopropyl-β-D-thiogalactopyranoside (IPTG).
   3866..4454    -  rep_origin     ori: high-copy-number ColE1/pMB1/pBR322/pUC origin of replication
   4625..5485    -  CDS            AmpR: β-lactamase; bla; confers resistance to ampicillin, carbenicillin, and related antibiotics
   5486..5590    -  promoter       AmpR promoter: bla
   5649..5701    -  misc_feature   bom (fragment): basis of mobility region from pBR322
