[The description below was written by a language model from this plasmid's Addgene catalogue record and pLannotate feature annotations shown in this document.]
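Description:
CMV-Lin28a-as is a mammalian expression plasmid built on the pcDNA3.1(-) backbone and catalogued as an RNAi vector. Its stated purpose is expression of a single-stranded RNA for production of double-stranded RNA. The insert derives from mouse Lin28a, and the "as" in the name suggests that the fragment is placed in antisense orientation, so that its transcript could anneal with a complementary sense RNA expressed separately to form dsRNA in cells. The record does not explicitly state the orientation, the partner construct or the cloning sites. The feature table does not annotate the insert itself. There is an unannotated gap of roughly 460 nt between the T7 promoter and the bGH polyadenylation signal, which is where the Lin28a sequence presumably lies. This would be consistent with a gene fragment rather than a protein-expression cassette.

Transcription in mammalian cells is driven by the human cytomegalovirus immediate early enhancer and promoter and terminated by the bGH poly(A) signal. The T7 promoter immediately upstream of the insert position could also support in vitro transcription. A second cassette, with the SV40 early promoter, the neomycin/kanamycin phosphotransferase gene and the SV40 poly(A) signal, allows G418 selection of stably transfected cells. In E. coli the plasmid is maintained at high copy by a ColE1/pUC-type origin and selected through the β-lactamase (AmpR) gene. An f1 origin is present for single-stranded DNA production. The short hits to an HIV-1 LTR, ble, lacI and bom, and the small SV40 promoter fragment, are probably backbone remnants or annotation matches rather than functional elements.
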