Addgene plasmid #120528: CMV-Lin28a-as
Purpose: ssRNA expression for dsRNA production
Depositing lab: Petr Svoboda. Depositing organization: Institute of Molecular Genetics of the Czech Academy of Sciences.
Backbone
  Vector backbone: pcDNA3.1(-)
  Vector type: RNAi
Growth in bacteria
  Bacterial resistance: Ampicillin, 100 μg/mL
  Growth temperature: 37°C
  Growth strain: DH5alpha
  Copy number: High Copy
Gene/Insert
  Gene/Insert name: Lin28
  Species: M. musculus (mouse)
  Entrez Gene: Lin28a (a.k.a. Gm10299, Lin-28, Lin28, Tex17, lin-28A)
  Cloning method: Restriction Enzyme; 5′ cloning site Unknown (unknown if destroyed); 3′ cloning site Unknown (unknown if destroyed)
Terms and licenses: Academic/Nonprofit Terms; Industry Terms: Not Available to Industry
How to cite: CMV-Lin28a-as was a gift from Petr Svoboda (Addgene plasmid # 120528 ; http://n2t.net/addgene:120528 ; RRID:Addgene_120528)
